Addgene plasmid #223054: pdest dTomato Puro
Purpose: dTomato gene expression in mammalian cells
Depositing lab: Alejandro Gutierrez. Depositing organization: Boston Children's Hospital. Publication: A methyltransferase-independent role for METTL1 in tRNA aminoacylation and oncogenic transformation. Ali RH, Orellana EA, Lee SH, Chae YC, Chen Y, Clauwaert J, Kennedy AL, Gutierrez AE, Papke DJ, Valenzuela M, Silverman B, Falzetta A, Ficarro SB, Marto JA, Fletcher CDM, Perez-Atayde A, Alcindor T, Shimamura A, Prensner JR, Gregory RI, Gutierrez A. Mol Cell. 2025 Mar 6;85(5):948-961.e11. doi: 10.1016/j.molcel.2025.01.003. Epub 2025 Jan 31. PubMed 39892392.
Backbone
  Vector backbone: pdest Puro
  Vector type: Mammalian Expression, Lentiviral
  Selectable markers: Puromycin
Growth in bacteria
  Bacterial resistance: Ampicillin, 100 μg/mL
  Growth temperature: 37°C
  Growth strain: NEB Stable
  Copy number: Low Copy
Gene/Insert
  Gene/Insert name: dTomato
  Insert size (bp): 702
  Promoter: CMV
  Cloning method: Gateway Cloning
  Sequencing primers: 5′ CGCAAATGGGCGGTAGGCGTG
Terms and licenses: Academic/Nonprofit Terms; Industry Terms: Not Available to Industry
How to cite: pdest dTomato Puro was a gift from Alejandro Gutierrez (Addgene plasmid # 223054 ; http://n2t.net/addgene:223054 ; RRID:Addgene_223054)
