[The description below was written by a language model from this plasmid's Addgene catalogue record and pLannotate feature annotations shown in this document.]
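Description:
pdest dTomato Puro is an 8.7 kb HIV-1-based lentiviral expression plasmid for constitutive expression of the fluorescent protein dTomato in mammalian cells, built by Gateway recombination into the pdest Puro destination backbone. In bacteria it is maintained through a ColE1/pUC-type origin with ampicillin resistance (AmpR under its own bla promoter). The catalogue lists it as low copy even though the annotated origin is of the high-copy class. An f1 origin, an SV40 origin, flanking T3 and T7 promoters and lac/lacZα remnants are also annotated as carry-overs from the parental cloning vector.

The viral genome is driven by an RSV promoter fused to a truncated 5' LTR, an arrangement typical of third-generation, Tat-independent vectors. This is followed by the Ψ packaging signal with a partial gag sequence, the Rev response element for nuclear export of the full-length RNA, and the cPPT/CTS, which aids nuclear import in transduced cells. Downstream, the CMV enhancer and promoter drive the 702 bp dTomato coding sequence, a dimeric orange-red Discosoma-derived fluorescent protein. It is flanked by the attB1 and attB2 sites left by the Gateway reaction. A WPRE follows to boost transcript stability and expression. A separate mouse PGK promoter then drives puromycin N-acetyltransferase, allowing selection of stably transduced cells. The cassette ends with a truncated 3' LTR (labelled as a 5' LTR by the annotation software) and an SV40 polyadenylation signal.

The record supports its use for producing lentivirus, or for direct transfection, to mark mammalian cells with dTomato under puromycin selection. This suggests a role as a fluorescent control alongside other constructs in the same backbone, though the record does not say so.
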