Features (pLannotate 1.2.2; 31 found; start..end, strand, type, name):
      1..122     +  rep_origin     RSF ori (fragment): Plasmids containing the RSF 1030 origin of replication can be propagated in E. coli cells that contain additional plasmids with compatible origins.
    124..216     +  CDS            lacI (fragment): lac repressor; lacI; The lac repressor binds to the lac operator to inhibit transcription in E. coli. This inhibition can be relieved by adding lactose or isopropyl-β-D-thiogalactopyranoside (IPTG).
    229..250     +  protein_bind   CAP binding site: CAP binding activates transcription in the presence of cAMP. E. coli catabolite activator protein
    265..295     +  promoter       lac promoter: promoter for the E. coli lac operon
    303..319     +  protein_bind   lac operator: The lac repressor binds to the lac operator to inhibit transcription in E. coli. This inhibition can be relieved by adding lactose or isopropyl-β-D-thiogalactopyranoside (IPTG). lac repressor encoded by lacI
    364..382     +  promoter       T3 promoter: promoter for bacteriophage T3 RNA polymerase
    410..636     +  promoter       RSV promoter: Rous sarcoma virus enhancer/promoter
    637..817     +  LTR            5' LTR (truncated): truncated 5' long terminal repeat (LTR) from HIV-1
    864..989     +  misc_feature   HIV-1 Ψ: packaging signal of human immunodeficiency virus type 1
    973..1336    +  CDS            HIV-1 gag (fragment): gag protein from human immunodeficiency virus 1; gag
   1482..1715    +  misc_feature   RRE: The Rev response element (RRE) of HIV-1 allows for Rev-dependent mRNA export from the nucleus to the cytoplasm.
   2092..2192    +  CDS            Rev (fragment): human immunodeficiency virus 1 (HIV-1) Rev protein; rev; enhances nuclear export of unspliced and incompletely spliced viral mRNAs
   2211..2327    +  misc_feature   cPPT/CTS: central polypurine tract and central termination sequence of HIV-1
   2350..2653    +  enhancer       CMV enhancer: human cytomegalovirus immediate early enhancer
   2654..2857    +  promoter       CMV promoter: human cytomegalovirus (CMV) immediate early promoter
   2962..2986    +  protein_bind   attB1: mutant version of attB; recombination site for the Gateway® BP reaction BP Clonase™
   2992..3693    +  CDS            dTomato: dTomato is a basic (constitutively fluorescent) orange fluorescent protein published in 2004, derived from Discosoma sp.. It is reported to be a somewhat slowly-maturing dimer with low acid sensitivity.
   3698..3722    -  protein_bind   attB2: mutant version of attB; recombination site for the Gateway® BP reaction BP Clonase™
   3753..4341    +  misc_feature   WPRE: woodchuck hepatitis virus posttranscriptional regulatory element
   4355..4854    +  promoter       PGK promoter: mouse phosphoglycerate kinase 1 promoter
   4875..5474    +  CDS            PuroR: puromycin N-acetyltransferase; pac from Streptomyces alboniger; confers resistance to puromycin
   5542..5679    +  CDS            nef (fragment): NEF_HV1LA - Experimental evidence at protein level: Swiss-Prot protein existence level 1. Extracellular Nef protein targets CD4(+) T-lymphocytes for apoptosis by interacting with CXCR4 surface receptors. From Human immunodeficiency virus type 1 group M subtype B (isolate Lai) (HIV-1).
   5665..5845    +  LTR            5' LTR (truncated): truncated 5' long terminal repeat (LTR) from HIV-1
   5917..6038    +  polyA_signal   SV40 poly(A) signal: SV40 polyadenylation signal
   6078..6213    +  rep_origin     SV40 ori: SV40 origin of replication
   6234..6252    -  promoter       T7 promoter: promoter for bacteriophage T7 RNA polymerase
   6260..6415    +  CDS            lacZα (fragment): LacZα fragment of β-galactosidase; lacZ fragment
   6420..6848    +  rep_origin     f1 ori (sequence partly withheld): f1 bacteriophage origin of replication; arrow indicates direction of (+) strand synthesis
   6901..7005    +  promoter       AmpR promoter: bla
   7006..7866    +  CDS            AmpR: β-lactamase; bla; confers resistance to ampicillin, carbenicillin, and related antibiotics
   8037..8625    +  rep_origin     ori: high-copy-number ColE1/pMB1/pBR322/pUC origin of replication
>Addgene plasmid #223054 | pdest dTomato Puro | addgene full sequence | sequence record 440955 | Addgene NGS Result
GTTCTTTCCTGCGTTATCCCCTGATTCTGTGGATAACCGTATTACCGCCTTTGAGTGAGCTGATACCGCT
CGCCGCAGCCGAACGACCGAGCGCAGCGAGTCAGTGAGCGAGGAAGCGGAAGAGCGCCCAATACGCAAAC
CGCCTCTCCCCGCGCGTTGGCCGATTCATTAATGCAGCTGGCACGACAGGTTTCCCGACTGGAAAGCGGG
CAGTGAGCGCAACGCAATTAATGTGAGTTAGCTCACTCATTAGGCACCCCAGGCTTTACACTTTATGCTT
CCGGCTCGTATGTTGTGTGGAATTGTGAGCGGATAACAATTTCACACAGGAAACAGCTATGACCATGATT
ACGCCAAGCGCGCAATTAACCCTCACTAAAGGGAACAAAAGCTGGAGCTGCAAGCTTAATGTAGTCTTAT
GCAATACTCTTGTAGTCTTGCAACATGGTAACGATGAGTTAGCAACATGCCTTACAAGGAGAGAAAAAGC
ACCGTGCATGCCGATTGGTGGAAGTAAGGTGGTACGATCGTGCCTTATTAGGAAGGCAACAGACGGGTCT
GACATGGATTGGACGAACCACTGAATTGCCGCATTGCAGAGATATTGTATTTAAGTGCCTAGCTCGATAC
ATAAACGGGTCTCTCTGGTTAGACCAGATCTGAGCCTGGGAGCTCTCTGGCTAACTAGGGAACCCACTGC
TTAAGCCTCAATAAAGCTTGCCTTGAGTGCTTCAAGTAGTGTGTGCCCGTCTGTTGTGTGACTCTGGTAA
CTAGAGATCCCTCAGACCCTTTTAGTCAGTGTGGAAAATCTCTAGCAGTGGCGCCCGAACAGGGACTTGA
AAGCGAAAGGGAAACCAGAGGAGCTCTCTCGACGCAGGACTCGGCTTGCTGAAGCGCGCACGGCAAGAGG
CGAGGGGCGGCGACTGGTGAGTACGCCAAAAATTTTGACTAGCGGAGGCTAGAAGGAGAGAGATGGGTGC
GAGAGCGTCAGTATTAAGCGGGGGAGAATTAGATCGCGATGGGAAAAAATTCGGTTAAGGCCAGGGGGAA
AGAAAAAATATAAATTAAAACATATAGTATGGGCAAGCAGGGAGCTAGAACGATTCGCAGTTAATCCTGG
CCTGTTAGAAACATCAGAAGGCTGTAGACAAATACTGGGACAGCTACAACCATCCCTTCAGACAGGATCA
GAAGAACTTAGATCATTATATAATACAGTAGCAACCCTCTATTGTGTGCATCAAAGGATAGAGATAAAAG
ACACCAAGGAAGCTTTAGACAAGATAGAGGAAGAGCAAAACAAAAGTAAGACCACCGCACAGCAAGCGGC
CGCTGATCTTCAGACCTGGAGGAGGAGATATGAGGGACAATTGGAGAAGTGAATTATATAAATATAAAGT
AGTAAAAATTGAACCATTAGGAGTAGCACCCACCAAGGCAAAGAGAAGAGTGGTGCAGAGAGAAAAAAGA
GCAGTGGGAATAGGAGCTTTGTTCCTTGGGTTCTTGGGAGCAGCAGGAAGCACTATGGGCGCAGCGTCAA
TGACGCTGACGGTACAGGCCAGACAATTATTGTCTGGTATAGTGCAGCAGCAGAACAATTTGCTGAGGGC
TATTGAGGCGCAACAGCATCTGTTGCAACTCACAGTCTGGGGCATCAAGCAGCTCCAGGCAAGAATCCTG
GCTGTGGAAAGATACCTAAAGGATCAACAGCTCCTGGGGATTTGGGGTTGCTCTGGAAAACTCATTTGCA
CCACTGCTGTGCCTTGGAATGCTAGTTGGAGTAATAAATCTCTGGAACAGATTTGGAATCACACGACCTG
GATGGAGTGGGACAGAGAAATTAACAATTACACAAGCTTAATACACTCCTTAATTGAAGAATCGCAAAAC
CAGCAAGAAAAGAATGAACAAGAATTATTGGAATTAGATAAATGGGCAAGTTTGTGGAATTGGTTTAACA
TAACAAATTGGCTGTGGTATATAAAATTATTCATAATGATAGTAGGAGGCTTGGTAGGTTTAAGAATAGT
TTTTGCTGTACTTTCTATAGTGAATAGAGTTAGGCAGGGATATTCACCATTATCGTTTCAGACCCACCTC
CCAACCCCGAGGGGACCCGACAGGCCCGAAGGAATAGAAGAAGAAGGTGGAGAGAGAGACAGAGACAGAT
CCATTCGATTAGTGAACGGATCTCGACGGTATCGGTTAACTTTTAAAAGAAAAGGGGGGATTGGGGGGTA
CAGTGCAGGGGAAAGAATAGTAGACATAATAGCAACAGACATACAAACTAAAGAATTACAAAAACAAATT
ACAAAATTCAAAATTTTATCGATAAGCTTGGGAGTTCCGCGTTACATAACTTACGGTAAATGGCCCGCCT
GGCTGACCGCCCAACGACCCCCGCCCATTGACGTCAATAATGACGTATGTTCCCATAGTAACGCCAATAG
GGACTTTCCATTGACGTCAATGGGTGGAGTATTTACGGTAAACTGCCCACTTGGCAGTACATCAAGTGTA
TCATATGCCAAGTACGCCCCCTATTGACGTCAATGACGGTAAATGGCCCGCCTGGCATTATGCCCAGTAC
ATGACCTTATGGGACTTTCCTACTTGGCAGTACATCTACGTATTAGTCATCGCTATTACCATGGTGATGC
GGTTTTGGCAGTACATCAATGGGCGTGGATAGCGGTTTGACTCACGGGGATTTCCAAGTCTCCACCCCAT
TGACGTCAATGGGAGTTTGTTTTGGCACCAAAATCAACGGGACTTTCCAAAATGTCGTAACAACTCCGCC
CCATTGACGCAAATGGGCGGTAGGCGTGTACGGTGGGAGGTCTATATAAGCAGAGCTCGTTTAGTGAACC
GTCAGATCGCCTGGAGACGCCATCCACGCTGTTTTGACCTCCATAGAAGACACCGACTCTAGTCCAGTGT
GGTGGAATTCTGCAGATATCAACAAGTTTGTACAAAAAAGCAGGCTTCACCATGGTGAGCAAGGGCGAGG
AGGTCATCAAAGAGTTCATGCGCTTCAAGGTGCGCATGGAGGGCTCCATGAACGGCCACGAGTTCGAGAT
CGAGGGCGAGGGCGAGGGCCGCCCCTACGAGGGCACCCAGACCGCCAAGCTGAAGGTGACCAAGGGCGGC
CCCCTGCCCTTCGCCTGGGACATCCTGTCCCCCCAGTTCATGTACGGCTCCAAGGCGTACGTGAAGCACC
CCGCCGACATCCCCGATTACAAGAAGCTGTCCTTCCCCGAGGGCTTCAAGTGGGAGCGCGTGATGAACTT
CGAGGACGGCGGTCTGGTGACCGTGACCCAGGACTCCTCCCTGCAGGACGGCACGCTGATCTACAAGGTG
AAGATGCGCGGCACCAACTTCCCCCCCGACGGCCCCGTAATGCAGAAGAAGACCATGGGCTGGGAGGCCT
CCACCGAGCGCCTGTACCCCCGCGACGGCGTGCTGAAGGGCGAGATCCACCAGGCCCTGAAGCTGAAGGA
CGGCGGCCACTACCTGGTGGAGTTCAAGACCATCTACATGGCCAAGAAGCCCGTGCAACTGCCCGGCTAC
TACTACGTGGACACCAAGCTGGACATCACCTCCCACAACGAGGACTACACCATCGTGGAACAGTACGAGC
GCTCCGAGGGCCGCCACCACCTGTTCCTGTACGGCATGGACGAGCTGTACAAGTAGAACCCAGCTTTCTT
GTACAAAGTGGTTGATATCCAGCACAGTGGCGGCCGCTCGACAATCAACCTCTGGATTACAAAATTTGTG
AAAGATTGACTGGTATTCTTAACTATGTTGCTCCTTTTACGCTATGTGGATACGCTGCTTTAATGCCTTT
GTATCATGCTATTGCTTCCCGTATGGCTTTCATTTTCTCCTCCTTGTATAAATCCTGGTTGCTGTCTCTT
TATGAGGAGTTGTGGCCCGTTGTCAGGCAACGTGGCGTGGTGTGCACTGTGTTTGCTGACGCAACCCCCA
CTGGTTGGGGCATTGCCACCACCTGTCAGCTCCTTTCCGGGACTTTCGCTTTCCCCCTCCCTATTGCCAC
GGCGGAACTCATCGCCGCCTGCCTTGCCCGCTGCTGGACAGGGGCTCGGCTGTTGGGCACTGACAATTCC
GTGGTGTTGTCGGGGAAGCTGACGTCCTTTCCATGGCTGCTCGCCTGTGTTGCCACCTGGATTCTGCGCG
GGACGTCCTTCTGCTACGTCCCTTCGGCCCTCAATCCAGCGGACCTTCCTTCCCGCGGCCTGCTGCCGGC
TCTGCGGCCTCTTCCGCGTCTTCGCCTTCGCCCTCAGACGAGTCGGATCTCCCTTTGGGCCGCCTCCCCG
CCTGGAATTCTACCGGGTAGGGGAGGCGCTTTTCCCAAGGCAGTCTGGAGCATGCGCTTTAGCAGCCCCG
CTGGGCACTTGGCGCTACACAAGTGGCCTCTGGCCTCGCACACATTCCACATCCACCGGTAGGCGCCAAC
CGGCTCCGTTCTTTGGTGGCCCCTTCGCGCCACCTTCTACTCCTCCCCTAGTCAGGAAGTTCCCCCCCGC
CCCGCAGCTCGCGTCGTGCAGGACGTGACAAATGGAAGTAGCACGTCTCACTAGTCTCGTGCAGATGGAC
AGCACCGCTGAGCAATGGAAGCGGGTAGGCCTTTGGGGCAGCGGCCAATAGCAGCTTTGCTCCTTCGCTT
TCTGGGCTCAGAGGCTGGGAAGGGGTGGGTCCGGGGGCGGGCTCAGGGGCGGGCTCAGGGGCGGGGCGGG
CGCCCGAAGGTCCTCCGGAGGCCCGGCATTCTGCACGCTTCAAAAGCGCACGTCTGCCGCGCTGTTCTCC
TCTTCCTCATCTCCGGGCCTTTCGACCTGCAGCCCAAGCTTACCATGACCGAGTACAAGCCCACGGTGCG
CCTCGCCACCCGCGACGACGTCCCCAGGGCCGTACGCACCCTCGCCGCCGCGTTCGCCGACTACCCCGCC
ACGCGCCACACCGTCGATCCGGACCGCCACATCGAGCGGGTCACCGAGCTGCAAGAACTCTTCCTCACGC
GCGTCGGGCTCGACATCGGCAAGGTGTGGGTCGCGGACGACGGCGCCGCGGTGGCGGTCTGGACCACGCC
GGAGAGCGTCGAAGCGGGGGCGGTGTTCGCCGAGATCGGCCCGCGCATGGCCGAGTTGAGCGGTTCCCGG
CTGGCCGCGCAGCAACAGATGGAAGGCCTCCTGGCGCCGCACCGGCCCAAGGAGCCCGCGTGGTTCCTGG
CCACCGTCGGCGTCTCGCCCGACCACCAGGGCAAGGGTCTGGGCAGCGCCGTCGTGCTCCCCGGAGTGGA
GGCGGCCGAGCGCGCCGGGGTGCCCGCCTTCCTGGAGACCTCCGCGCCCCGCAACCTCCCCTTCTACGAG
CGGCTCGGCTTCACCGTCACCGCCGACGTCGAGGTGCCCGAAGGACCGCGCACCTGGTGCATGACCCGCA
AGCCCGGTGCCTGACGCCCGCCCCACGACCCGCAGCGCCCGACCGAAAGGAGCGCACGACCCCATGCATC
TCGAGGGCCCGGTACCTTTAAGACCAATGACTTACAAGGCAGCTGTAGATCTTAGCCACTTTTTAAAAGA
AAAGGGGGGACTGGAAGGGCTAGCTCACTCCCAACGAAGACAAGATCTGCTTTTTGCTTGTACTGGGTCT
CTCTGGTTAGACCAGATCTGAGCCTGGGAGCTCTCTGGCTAACTAGGGAACCCACTGCTTAAGCCTCAAT
AAAGCTTGCCTTGAGTGCTTCAAGTAGTGTGTGCCCGTCTGTTGTGTGACTCTGGTAACTAGAGATCCCT
CAGACCCTTTTAGTCAGTGTGGAAAATCTCTAGCAGTAGTAGTTCATGTCATCTTATTATTCAGTATTTA
TAACTTGCAAAGAAATGAATATCAGAGAGTGAGAGGAACTTGTTTATTGCAGCTTATAATGGTTACAAAT
AAAGCAATAGCATCACAAATTTCACAAATAAAGCATTTTTTTCACTGCATTCTAGTTGTGGTTTGTCCAA
ACTCATCAATGTATCTTATCATGTCTGGCTCTAGCTATCCCGCCCCTAACTCCGCCCATCCCGCCCCTAA
CTCCGCCCAGTTCCGCCCATTCTCCGCCCCATGGCTGACTAATTTTTTTTATTTATGCAGAGGCCGAGGC
CGCCTCGGCCTCTGAGCTATTCCAGAAGTAGTGAGGAGGCTTTTTTGGAGGCCTAGGGACGTACCCAATT
CGCCCTATAGTGAGTCGTATTACGCGCGCTCACTGGCCGTCGTTTTACAACGTCGTGACTGGGAAAACCC
TGGCGTTACCCAACTTAATCGCCTTGCAGCACATCCCCCTTTCGCCAGCTGGCGTAATAGCGAAGAGGCC
CGCACCGATCGCCCTTCCCAACAGTTGCGCAGCCTGAATGGCGAATGGG
[124 nt withheld, positions 6420-6543]
C
[91 nt withheld, positions 6545-6635]
A
[49 nt withheld, positions 6637-6685]
CCTTTGACGTTGGAGTCCACGTTCTTT
[37 nt withheld, positions 6713-6749]
ACCCTATCTCGGTCTATTCTTTTGATTTATAAGGGATTTTGCCGATTTCGGCCTATTGGTTAAAAAATGA
GCTGATTTAACAAAAATTTAACGCGAATTTTAACAAAATATTAACGCTTACAATTTAGGTGGCACTTTTC
GGGGAAATGTGCGCGGAACCCCTATTTGTTTATTTTTCTAAATACATTCAAATATGTATCCGCTCATGAG
ACAATAACCCTGATAAATGCTTCAATAATATTGAAAAAGGAAGAGTATGAGTATTCAACATTTCCGTGTC
GCCCTTATTCCCTTTTTTGCGGCATTTTGCCTTCCTGTTTTTGCTCACCCAGAAACGCTGGTGAAAGTAA
AAGATGCTGAAGATCAGTTGGGTGCACGAGTGGGTTACATCGAACTGGATCTCAACAGCGGTAAGATCCT
TGAGAGTTTTCGCCCCGAAGAACGTTTTCCAATGATGAGCACTTTTAAAGTTCTGCTATGTGGCGCGGTA
TTATCCCGTATTGACGCCGGGCAAGAGCAACTCGGTCGCCGCATACACTATTCTCAGAATGACTTGGTTG
AGTACTCACCAGTCACAGAAAAGCATCTTACGGATGGCATGACAGTAAGAGAATTATGCAGTGCTGCCAT
AACCATGAGTGATAACACTGCGGCCAACTTACTTCTGACAACGATCGGAGGACCGAAGGAGCTAACCGCT
TTTTTGCACAACATGGGGGATCATGTAACTCGCCTTGATCGTTGGGAACCGGAGCTGAATGAAGCCATAC
CAAACGACGAGCGTGACACCACGATGCCTGTAGCAATGGCAACAACGTTGCGCAAACTATTAACTGGCGA
ACTACTTACTCTAGCTTCCCGGCAACAATTAATAGACTGGATGGAGGCGGATAAAGTTGCAGGACCACTT
CTGCGCTCGGCCCTTCCGGCTGGCTGGTTTATTGCTGATAAATCTGGAGCCGGTGAGCGTGGGTCTCGCG
GTATCATTGCAGCACTGGGGCCAGATGGTAAGCCCTCCCGTATCGTAGTTATCTACACGACGGGGAGTCA
GGCAACTATGGATGAACGAAATAGACAGATCGCTGAGATAGGTGCCTCACTGATTAAGCATTGGTAACTG
TCAGACCAAGTTTACTCATATATACTTTAGATTGATTTAAAACTTCATTTTTAATTTAAAAGGATCTAGG
TGAAGATCCTTTTTGATAATCTCATGACCAAAATCCCTTAACGTGAGTTTTCGTTCCACTGAGCGTCAGA
CCCCGTAGAAAAGATCAAAGGATCTTCTTGAGATCCTTTTTTTCTGCGCGTAATCTGCTGCTTGCAAACA
AAAAAACCACCGCTACCAGCGGTGGTTTGTTTGCCGGATCAAGAGCTACCAACTCTTTTTCCGAAGGTAA
CTGGCTTCAGCAGAGCGCAGATACCAAATACTGTTCTTCTAGTGTAGCCGTAGTTAGGCCACCACTTCAA
GAACTCTGTAGCACCGCCTACATACCTCGCTCTGCTAATCCTGTTACCAGTGGCTGCTGCCAGTGGCGAT
AAGTCGTGTCTTACCGGGTTGGACTCAAGACGATAGTTACCGGATAAGGCGCAGCGGTCGGGCTGAACGG
GGGGTTCGTGCACACAGCCCAGCTTGGAGCGAACGACCTACACCGAACTGAGATACCTACAGCGTGAGCT
ATGAGAAAGCGCCACGCTTCCCGAAGGGAGAAAGGCGGACAGGTATCCGGTAAGCGGCAGGGTCGGAACA
GGAGAGCGCACGAGGGAGCTTCCAGGGGGAAACGCCTGGTATCTTTATAGTCCTGTCGGGTTTCGCCACC
TCTGACTTGAGCGTCGATTTTTGTGATGCTCGTCAGGGGGGCGGAGCCTATGGAAAAACGCCAGCAACGC
GGCCTTTTTACGGTTCCTGGCCTTTTGCTGGCCTTTTGCTCACAT
